>Addgene plasmid #47725 | P12-bio | depositor full sequence | sequence record 68459 | P12-bio sequence 7527 bps
AGATCTATACATTGAATCAATATTGGCAATTAGCCATATTAGTCATTGGTTATATAGCATAAATCAATAT
TGGCTATTGGCCATTGCATACGTTGTATCTATATCATAATATGTACATTTATATTGGCTCATGTCCAATA
TGACCGCCATGTTGACATTGATTATTGACTAGTTATTAATAGTAATCAATTACGGGGTCATTAGTTCATA
GCCCATATATGGAGTTCCGCGTTACATAACTTACGGTAAATGGCCCGCCTGGCTGACCGCCCAACGACCC
CCGCCCATTGACGTCAATAATGACGTATGTTCCCATAGTAACGCCAATAGGGACTTTCCATTGACGTCAA
TGGGTGGAGTATTTACGGTAAACTGCCCACTTGGCAGTACATCAAGTGTATCATATGCCAAGTCCGCCCC
CTATTGACGTCAATGACGGTAAATGGCCCGCCTGGCATTATGCCCAGTACATGACCTTACGGGACTTTCC
TACTTGGCAGTACATCTACGTATTAGTCATCGCTATTACCATGGTGATGCGGTTTTGGCAGTACACCAAT
GGGCGTGGATAGCGGTTTGACTCACGGGGATTTCCAAGTCTCCACCCCATTGACGTCAATGGGAGTTTGT
TTTGGCACCAAAATCAACGGGACTTTCCAAAATGTCGTAATAACCCCGCCCCGTTGACGCAAATGGGCGG
TAGGCGTGTACGGTGGGAGGTCTATATAAGCAGAGCTCGTTTAGTGAACCGTCAGATCCTCACTCTCTTC
CGCATCGCTGTCTGCGAGGGCCAGCTGTTGGGCTCGCGGTTGAGGACAAACTCTTCGCGGTCTTTCCAGT
ACTCTTGGATCGGAAACCCGTCGGCCTCCGAACGGTACTCCGCCACCGAGGGACCTGAGCGAGTCCGCAT
CGACCGGATCGGAAAACCTCTCGAGAAAGGCGTCTAACCAGTCACAGTCGCAAGGTAGGCTGAGCACCGT
GGCGGGCGGCAGCGGGTGGCGGTCGGGGTTGTTTCTGGCGGAGGTGCTGCTGATGATGTAATTAAAGTAG
GCGGTCTTGAGACGGCGGATGGTCGAGGTGAGGTGTGGCAGGCTTGAGATCCAGCTGTTGGGGTGAGTAC
TCCCTCTCAAAAGCGGGCATTACTTCTGCGCTAAGATTGTCAGTTTCCAAAAACGAGGAGGATTTGATAT
TCACCTGGCCCGATCTGGCCATACACTTGAGTGACAATGACATCCACTTTGCCTTTCTCTCCACAGGTGT
CCACTCCCAGGTCCAAGTTTGCCACCATGGAGTTTCAGACCCAGGTACTCATGTCCCTGCTGCTCTGCAT
GTCTGGTGCGGCCGCCCACAAGAACCTGGCCTGCGACTTCAACGACGTGTACAAGCTGGAATTCCACCCC
AACCAGCAGACCAGCGTGACCAAGCTGTGCAACCTGGCCCCCAACGTGCTGGAAAAAGTGACCATCAAGT
GCGGCAGCGACAAGCTGAACTACAACCTGTACCCCCCCACCTGTTTCGAGGAAGTGTACGCCAGCCGGAA
CATGATGCACCTGAAGAAGATCAAAGAGTTCGTCATCGGCAGCAGCATGTTCATGCGGCGGAGCCTGACC
CCCAACAAGATCAACGAGGTGTCCTTCCGGATCCCCCCCAACATGATGCCCGAGAAGCCCATCTACTGCT
TTTGCGAGAACAAGAAAACCATCACCATCAACGGCGCCAACGGCAACCCCAGCAGCAAGAAGGACATCAT
CAACCGGGGCATCGTGGAGATCATCATCCCCAGCCTGAACGAGAAAGTGAAGGGCTGCGATTTCACCACC
TCCGAGAGCACCATCTTCAGCAAGGGCTACAGCATCAACGAGATCAGCAACAAGGCCAGCAACAACCAGC
AGGACATCGTCTGCACCGTGAAGGCCCACGCCAACGACCTGATCGGCTTCAAGTGCCCCAGCAACTACGC
CGTGGAGCCCCACGATTGCTTCGTGAGCGCCTTCAACCTGGCCGGCAAGAACGAGAACCTGGAAAACAAG
CTGAAGCTGACCAACATCATCATGGACCACTACAACAACGCCTTCTACTCTCGCCTGCCCAGCCTGATCA
GCGACAACTGGAAGTTCTTCTGCGTGTGCAGCAAGGACAACGAGAAGAAACTGGTGTTCACCGTGGAGGC
CAGCATCAGCAGCAGCAACACCAAGCTGGCTAGCCGGGACAACACCTACCAGGACTACATCAGCAACAGC
GGCGCGCCGTCGACCTCCATCACGGCCTATAAGAGTGAGGGGGAGTCAGCGGAGTTCTCCTTCCCACTCA
ACCTTGGAGAGGAAAGCCTGCAGGGAGAGTTGAGATGGAAGGCAGAGAAGGCTCCTTCTTCCCAGTCCTG
GATCACCTTCTCCCTAAAGAACCAAAAGGTGTCTGTGCAGAAGTCTACTAGCAACCCCAAGTTCCAGCTG
TCCGAAACGCTCCCACTCACCCTTCAGATACCCCAGGTCTCCCTTCAGTTTGCTGGTTCTGGCAACCTGA
CCCTGACTCTGGACAGAGGGATACTGTATCAGGAAGTGAACCTGGTGGTGATGAAAGTGACTCAGCCCGA
CAGCAACACTTTGACCTGTGAGGTGATGGGACCCACCTCACCCAAGATGAGACTGATCTTGAAGCAGGAG
AATCAGGAGGCCAGGGTCTCCAGGCAGGAGAAAGTGATTCAAGTGCAGGCCCCTGAAGCAGGGGTGTGGC
AATGTCTACTGAGTGAAGGTGAAGAGGTCAAGATGGACTCCAAGATCCAGGTTTTATCCAAAGGGTTGAA
TTCCGGATCACTGCATCATATTCTGGATGCACAGAAAATGGTGTGGAATCATCGTTAAGTCTAGACACGT
GATTAATTAAGGATCCCCCGACCTCGACCTCTGGCTAATAAAGGAAATTTATTTTCATTGCAATAGTGTG
TTGGAATTTTTTGTGTCTCTCACTCGGAAGGACATATGGGAGGGCAAATCATTTGGTCGAGATCCCTCGG
AGATCTCTAGCTAGAGGATCGATCCCCGCCCCGGACGAACTAAACCTGACTACGACATCTCTGCCCCTTC
TTCGCGGGGCAGTGCATGTAATCCCTTCAGTTGGTTGGTACAACTTGCCAACTGGGCCCTGTTCCACATG
TGACACGGGGGGGGACCAAACACAAAGGGGTTCTCTGACTGTAGTTGACATCCTTATAAATGGATGTGCA
CATTTGCCAACACTGAGTGGCTTTCATCCTGGAGCAGACTTTGCAGTCTGTGGACTGCAACACAACATTG
CCTTTATGTGTAACTCTTGGCTGAAGCTCTTACACCAATGCTGGGGGACATGTACCTCCCAGGGGCCCAG
GAAGACTACGGGAGGCTACACCAACGTCAATCAGAGGGGCCTGTGTAGCTACCGATAAGCGGACCCTCAA
GAGGGCATTAGCAATAGTGTTTATAAGGCCCCCTTGTTAACCCTAAACGGGTAGCATATGCTTCCCGGGT
AGTAGTATATACTATCCAGACTAACCCTAATTCAATAGCATATGTTACCCAACGGGAAGCATATGCTATC
GAATTAGGGTTAGTAAAAGGGTCCTAAGGAACAGCGATATCTCCCACCCCATGAGCTGTCACGGTTTTAT
TTACATGGGGTCAGGATTCCACGAGGGTAGTGAACCATTTTAGTCACAAGGGCAGTGGCTGAAGATCAAG
GAGCGGGCAGTGAACTCTCCTGAATCTTCGCCTGCTTCTTCATTCTCCTTCGTTTAGCTAATAGAATAAC
TGCTGAGTTGTGAACAGTAAGGTGTATGTGAGGTGCTCGAAAACAAGGTTTCAGGTGACGCCCCCAGAAT
AAAATTTGGACGGGGGGTTCAGTGGTGGCATTGTGCTATGACACCAATATAACCCTCACAAACCCCTTGG
GCAATAAATACTAGTGTAGGAATGAAACATTCTGAATATCTTTAACAATAGAAATCCATGGGGTGGGGAC
AAGCCGTAAAGACTGGATGTCCATCTCACACGAATTTATGGCTATGGGCAACACATAATCCTAGTGCAAT
ATGATACTGGGGTTATTAAGATGTGTCCCAGGCAGGGACCAAGACAGGTGAACCATGTTGTTACACTCTA
TTTGTAACAAGGGGAAAGAGAGTGGACGCCGACAGCAGCGGACTCCACTGGTTGTCTCTAACACCCCCGA
AAATTAAACGGGGCTCCACGCCAATGGGGCCCATAAACAAAGACAAGTGGCCACTCTTTTTTTTGAAATT
GTGGAGTGGGGGCACGCGTCAGCCCCCACACGCCGCCCTGCGGTTTTGGACTGTAAAATAAGGGTGTAAT
AACTTGGCTGATTGTAACCCCGCTAACCACTGCGGTCAAACCACTTGCCCACAAAACCACTAATGGCACC
CCGGGGAATACCTGCATAAGTAGGTGGGCGGGCCAAGATAGGGGCGCGATTGCTGCGATCTGGAGGACAA
ATTACACACACTTGCGCCTGAGCGCCAAGCACAGGGTTGTTGGTCCTCATATTCACGAGGTCGCTGAGAG
CACGGTGGGCTAATGTTGCCATGGGTAGCATATACTACCCAAATATCTGGATAGCATATGCTATCCTAAT
CTATATCTGGGTAGCATAGGCTATCCTAATCTATATCTGGGTAGCATATGCTATCCTAATCTATATCTGG
GTAGTATATGCTATCCTAATTTATATCTGGGTAGCATAGGCTATCCTAATCTATATCTGGGTAGCATATG
CTATCCTAATCTATATCTGGGTAGTATATGCTATCCTAATCTGTATCCGGGTAGCATATGCTATCCTAAT
AGAGATTAGGGTAGTATATGCTATCCTAATTTATATCTGGGTAGCATATACTACCCAAATATCTGGATAG
CATATGCTATCCTAATCTATATCTGGGTAGCATATGCTATCCTAATCTATATCTGGGTAGCATAGGCTAT
CCTAATCTATATCTGGGTAGCATATGCTATCCTAATCTATATCTGGGTAGTATATGCTATCCTAATTTAT
ATCTGGGTAGCATAGGCTATCCTAATCTATATCTGGGTAGCATATGCTATCCTAATCTATATCTGGGTAG
TATATGCTATCCTAATCTGTATCCGGGTAGCATATGCTATCCTCATGATAAGCTGTCAAACATGAGAATT
TTCTTGAAGACGAAAGGGCCTCGTGATACGCCTATTTTTATAGGTTAATGTCATGATAATAATGGTTTCT
TAGACGTCAGGTGGCACTTTTCGGGGAAATGTGCGCGGAACCCCTATTTGTTTATTTTTCTAAATACATT
CAAATATGTATCCGCTCATGAGACAATAACCCTGATAAATGCTTCAATAATATTGAAAAAGGAAGAGTAT
GAGTATTCAACATTTCCGTGTCGCCCTTATTCCCTTTTTTGCGGCATTTTGCCTTCCTGTTTTTGCTCAC
CCAGAAACGCTGGTGAAAGTAAAAGATGCTGAAGATCAGTTGGGTGCACGAGTGGGTTACATCGAACTGG
ATCTCAACAGCGGTAAGATCCTTGAGAGTTTTCGCCCCGAAGAACGTTTTCCAATGATGAGCACTTTTAA
AGTTCTGCTATGTGGCGCGGTATTATCCCGTGTTGACGCCGGGCAAGAGCAACTCGGTCGCCGCATACAC
TATTCTCAGAATGACTTGGTTGAGTACTCACCAGTCACAGAAAAGCATCTTACGGATGGCATGACAGTAA
GAGAATTATGCAGTGCTGCCATAACCATGAGTGATAACACTGCGGCCAACTTACTTCTGACAACGATCGG
AGGACCGAAGGAGCTAACCGCTTTTTTGCACAACATGGGGGATCATGTAACTCGCCTTGATCGTTGGGAA
CCGGAGCTGAATGAAGCCATACCAAACGACGAGCGTGACACCACGATGCCTGCAGCAATGGCAACAACGT
TGCGCAAACTATTAACTGGCGAACTACTTACTCTAGCTTCCCGGCAACAATTAATAGACTGGATGGAGGC
GGATAAAGTTGCAGGACCACTTCTGCGCTCGGCCCTTCCGGCTGGCTGGTTTATTGCTGATAAATCTGGA
GCCGGTGAGCGTGGGTCTCGCGGTATCATTGCAGCACTGGGGCCAGATGGTAAGCCCTCCCGTATCGTAG
TTATCTACACGACGGGGAGTCAGGCAACTATGGATGAACGAAATAGACAGATCGCTGAGATAGGTGCCTC
ACTGATTAAGCATTGGTAACTGTCAGACCAAGTTTACTCATATATACTTTAGATTGATTTAAAACTTCAT
TTTTAATTTAAAAGGATCTAGGTGAAGATCCTTTTTGATAATCTCATGACCAAAATCCCTTAACGTGAGT
TTTCGTTCCACTGAGCGTCAGACCCCGTAGAAAAGATCAAAGGATCTTCTTGAGATCCTTTTTTTCTGCG
CGTAATCTGCTGCTTGCAAACAAAAAAACCACCGCTACCAGCGGTGGTTTGTTTGCCGGATCAAGAGCTA
CCAACTCTTTTTCCGAAGGTAACTGGCTTCAGCAGAGCGCAGATACCAAATACTGTTCTTCTAGTGTAGC
CGTAGTTAGGCCACCACTTCAAGAACTCTGTAGCACCGCCTACATACCTCGCTCTGCTAATCCTGTTACC
AGTGGCTGCTGCCAGTGGCGATAAGTCGTGTCTTACCGGGTTGGACTCAAGACGATAGTTACCGGATAAG
GCGCAGCGGTCGGGCTGAACGGGGGGTTCGTGCACACAGCCCAGCTTGGAGCGAACGACCTACACCGAAC
TGAGATACCTACAGCGTGAGCTATGAGAAAGCGCCACGCTTCCCGAAGGGAGAAAGGCGGACAGGTATCC
GGTAAGCGGCAGGGTCGGAACAGGAGAGCGCACGAGGGAGCTTCCAGGGGGAAACGCCTGGTATCTTTAT
AGTCCTGTCGGGTTTCGCCACCTCTGACTTGAGCGTCGATTTTTGTGATGCTCGTCAGGGGGGCGGAGCC
TATGGAAAAACGCCAGCAACGCGGCCTTTTTACGGTTCCTGGCCTTTTGCTGGCCTTTTGCTCACATGTT
CTTTCCTGCGTTATCCCCTGATTCTGTGGATAACCGTATTACCGCCTTTGAGTGAGCTGATACCGCTCGC
CGCAGCCGAACGACCGAGCGCAGCGAGTCAGTGAGCGAGGAAGCGGAAGAGCGCCCAATACGCAAACCGC
CTCTCCCCGCGCGTTGGCCGATTCATTAATGCAGCTGGCACGACAGGTTTCCCGACTGGAAAGCGGGCAG
TGAGCGCAACGCAATTAATGTGAGTTAGCTCACTCATTAGGCACCCCAGGCTTTACACTTTATGCTTCCG
GCTCGTATGTTGTGTGGAATTGTGAGCGGATAACAATTTCACACAGGAAACAGCTATGACCATGATTACG
CCAAGCTCTAGCTAGAGGTCGACCAATTCTCATGTTTGACAGCTTATCATCGCAGATCCGGGCAACGTTG
TTGCCATTGCTGCAGGCGCAGAACTGGTAGGTATGGA
Features (pLannotate 1.2.2; 19 found; start..end, strand, type, name):
    154..533     +  enhancer       CMV enhancer: human cytomegalovirus immediate early enhancer
    535..734     +  promoter       CMV promoter: human cytomegalovirus (CMV) immediate early promoter
    802..840     +  misc_feature   Ad SA (fragment): adenovirus major late transcript splice acceptor (Friedrich and Soriano, 1991)
    873..1082    -  CDS            PTP (fragment): TERM_ADE02 - Experimental evidence at protein level: Swiss-Prot protein existence level 1. Protein covalently bound to the viral DNA that acts as a primer for viral genomic replication by DNA strand displacement. Assembles on the viral origin of replication in an initiation complex with viral polymerase, DBP, host NFIA and host POU2F1/OCT1. During initiation, the polymerase covalently couples the first dCTP with Ser- 580 of pTP. The terminal protein stimulates the template activity over 20 fold compared to protein-free templates. Neo-synthesized viral genomes are linked to two preterminal prot
   1113..1202    +  intron         chimeric intron (fragment): chimera between introns from adenovirus and immunoglobulin heavy chain genes
   1221..1267    +  CDS            IgH signal sequence (fragment): signal sequence from the mouse immunoglobulin heavy chain variable region
   1317..2240    +  CDS            PF12 (fragment): PF12_PLAF7 - Experimental evidence at protein level: Swiss-Prot protein existence level 1. From Plasmodium falciparum (isolate 3D7).
   2241..2801    +  CDS            Cd4 (fragment): CD4_RAT - Experimental evidence at protein level: Swiss-Prot protein existence level 1. Integral membrane glycoprotein that plays an essential role in the immune response and serves multiple functions in responses against both external and internal offenses. In T-cells, functions primarily as a coreceptor for MHC class II molecule:peptide complex. The antigens presented by class II peptides are derived from extracellular proteins while class I peptides are derived from cytosolic proteins. Interacts simultaneously with the T-cell receptor (TCR) and the MHC class II presented by antigen presenti
   2907..2962    +  polyA_signal   β-globin poly(A) signal: rabbit β-globin polyadenylation signal (Gil and Proudfoot, 1987)
   3476..5157    -  rep_origin     oriP (fragment): Epstein-Barr virus oriP replication origin (Yates et al., 2000)
   5284..5388    +  promoter       AmpR promoter: bla
   5389..6249    +  CDS            AmpR: β-lactamase; bla; confers resistance to ampicillin, carbenicillin, and related antibiotics
   6420..7008    +  rep_origin     ori: high-copy-number ColE1/pMB1/pBR322/pUC origin of replication
   7191..7283    +  CDS            lacI (fragment): lac repressor; lacI; The lac repressor binds to the lac operator to inhibit transcription in E. coli. This inhibition can be relieved by adding lactose or isopropyl-β-D-thiogalactopyranoside (IPTG).
   7296..7317    +  protein_bind   CAP binding site: CAP binding activates transcription in the presence of cAMP. E. coli catabolite activator protein
   7332..7362    +  promoter       lac promoter: promoter for the E. coli lac operon
   7370..7386    +  protein_bind   lac operator: The lac repressor binds to the lac operator to inhibit transcription in E. coli. This inhibition can be relieved by adding lactose or isopropyl-β-D-thiogalactopyranoside (IPTG). lac repressor encoded by lacI
   7456..7472    +  promoter       tet promoter (fragment): E. coli promoter for tetracycline efflux protein gene
   7482..7507    -  CDS            bla(M) (fragment): β-lactamase lacking the signal sequence; bla(M); allows cytosolic expression of β-lactamase
