[The description below was written by a language model from this plasmid's Addgene catalogue record and pLannotate feature annotations shown in this document.]
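Description:
P12-bio is a mammalian expression plasmid built on the pTT3 backbone, designed for transient production of a soluble, secreted form of the Plasmodium falciparum merozoite surface protein P12 (Pf12). It is propagated in E. coli through a high-copy ColE1/pUC-type origin with ampicillin selection (AmpR). It also carries an Epstein-Barr virus oriP fragment, which supports episomal maintenance in cells that supply EBNA1. Short lac and tet promoter and lacI fragments in the feature table appear to be backbone remnants with no role in expression.

The expression cassette is driven by the CMV enhancer and promoter. Adenovirus-derived leader and splice elements and a chimeric intron fragment follow, and the cassette ends with a rabbit β-globin polyadenylation signal. The open reading frame starts with an exogenous mouse signal peptide, annotated as an immunoglobulin heavy chain signal sequence, which directs the protein into the secretory pathway. It is followed by a codon-optimised synthetic sequence for the full-length P12 ectodomain, cloned between retained NotI and AscI sites. Seven serine or threonine residues in this sequence were changed to alanine, so the protein carries no N-linked glycans when made in mammalian cells.

Downstream and in frame, the backbone supplies rat Cd4 domains 3 and 4 as a C-terminal tag, then an enzymatic biotinylation sequence. The biotinylation sequence is listed in the catalogue record but is not separately annotated in the feature table. When the plasmid is cotransfected with a BirA-expressing plasmid, the secreted protein is monobiotinylated at this site. The construct belongs to a library of recombinant merozoite cell surface and secreted proteins.
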