Addgene plasmid #47725: P12-bio
Purpose: Expresses enzymatically monobiotinylated full-length P12 ectodomain with no N-linked glycans upon cotransfection with BirA in mammalian cells. Contains a C-terminal rat Cd4 d3+4 tag.
Depositing lab: Gavin Wright. Publication: A library of functional recombinant cell surface and secreted Plasmodium falciparum merozoite proteins. Crosnier C, Wanaguru M, McDade B, Osier FH, Marsh K, Rayner JC, Wright GJ. Mol Cell Proteomics. 2013 Sep 16. 10.1074/mcp.O113.028357 PubMed 24043421.
Backbone
  Vector backbone: pTT3
  Backbone manufacturer: Yves Durocher, NRC
  Backbone size w/o insert (bp): 6633
  Total vector size (bp): 7527
  Vector type: Mammalian Expression
Growth in bacteria
  Bacterial resistance: Ampicillin, 100 μg/mL
  Growth temperature: 37°C
  Growth strain: DH5alpha
  Copy number: High Copy
Gene/Insert
  Gene/Insert name: Codon-optimised P12 (alt name: Pf12)
  Species: Synthetic; Plasmodium falciparum
  Insert size (bp): 894
  Mutation: Exogenous signal peptide of mouse origin, changed Threonine30, Threonine56, Serine149, Serine202, Serine230, Serine244, Threonine267 to Alanine residues
  Promoter: CMV
  Tag / fusion protein: rat Cd4 d3+4 (C terminal on backbone); enzymatic biotinylation sequence (C terminal on backbone)
  Cloning method: Restriction Enzyme; 5′ cloning site NotI (not destroyed); 3′ cloning site AscI (not destroyed)
  Sequencing primers: 5′ CMV-fwd
Resource information
  A portion of this plasmid was derived from a plasmid made by: pTT3 was obtained under an MTA from Yves Durocher, National Research Council of Canada- Biotechnology Research Institute
Terms and licenses: Academic/Nonprofit Terms; Industry Terms: Not Available to Industry
How to cite: P12-bio was a gift from Gavin Wright (Addgene plasmid # 47725 ; http://n2t.net/addgene:47725 ; RRID:Addgene_47725)
