>Addgene plasmid #47725 | P12-bio | addgene partial sequence | sequence record 71105 | CMV-F 5'-CGCAAATGGGCGGTAGGCGTG-3'
TGAACCGTCAGATCCTCACTCTCTTCCGCATCGCTGTCTGCGAGGGCCAGCTGTTGGGCTCGCGGTTGAG
GACAAACTCTTCGCGGTCTTTCCAGTACTCTTGGATCGGAAACCCGTCGGCCTCCGAACGGTACTCCGCC
ACCGAGGGACCTGAGCGAGTCCGCATCGACCGGATCGGAAAACCTCTCGAGAAAGGCGTCTAACCAGTCA
CAGTCGCAAGGTAGGCTGAGCACCGTGGCGGGCGGCAGCGGGTGGCGGTCGGGGTTGTTTCTGGCGGAGG
TGCTGCTGATGATGTAATTAAAGTAGGCGGTCTTGAGACGGCGGATGGTCGAGGTGAGGTGTGGCAGGCT
TGAGATCCAGCTGTTGGGGTGAGTACTCCCTCTCAAAAGCGGGCATTACTTCTGCGCTAAGATTGTCAGT
TTCCAAAAACGAGGAGGATTTGATATTCACCTGGCCCGATCTGGCCATACACTTGAGTGACAATGACATC
CACTTTGCCTTTCTCTCCACAGGTGTCCACTCCCAGGTCCAAGTTTGCCACCATGGAGTTTCAGACCCAG
GTACTCATGTCCCTGCTGCTCTGCATGTCTGGTGCGGCCGCCCACAAGAACCTGGCCTGCGACTTCAACG
ACGTGTACAAGCTGGAATTCCACCCCAACCAGCAGACCAGCGTGACCAAGCTGTGCAACCTGGCCCCCAA
CGTGCTGGAAAAAGTGACCATCAAGTGCGGCAGCGACAAGCTGAACTACAACCTGTACCCCCCCACCTGT
TTCGAGGAAGTGTACGCCAGCCGGAACATGATGCACCTGAAGAAGATCAAAGAGTTCGTCATCGGCAGCA
GCATGTTCATGCGGCGGA
