>Addgene plasmid #47725 | P12-bio | addgene partial sequence | sequence record 71469 | EBVori-F
GAACCCCTTTGTGTTTGGTCCCCCCCCGTGTCACATGTGGAACAGGGCCCAGTTGGCAAGTTGTACCAAC
CAACTGAAGGGATTACATGCACTGCCCCGCGAAGAAGGGGCAGAGATGTCGTAGTCAGGTTTAGTTCGTC
CGGGGCGGGGATCGATCCTCTAGCTAGAGATCTCCGAGGGATCTCGACCAAATGATTTGCCCTCCCATAT
GTCCTTCCGAGTGAGAGACACAAAAAATTCCAACACACTATTGCAATGAAAATAAATTTCCTTTATTAGC
CAGAGGTCGAGGTCGGGGGATCCTTAATTAATCACGTGTCTAGACTTAACGATGATTCCACACCATTTTC
TGTGCATCCAGAATATGATGCAGTGATCCGGAATTCAACCCTTTGGATAAAACCTGGATCTTGGAGTCCA
TCTTGACCTCTTCACCTTCACTCAGTAGACATTGCCACACCCCTGCTTCAGGGGCCTGCACTTGAATCAC
TTTCTCCTGCCTGGAGACCCTGGCCTCCTGATTCTCCTGCTTCAAGATCAGTCTCATCTTGGGTGAGGTG
GGTCCCATCACCTCACAGGTCAAAGTGTTGCTGTCGGGCTGAGTCACTTTCATCACCACCAGGTTCACTT
CCTGATACAGTATCCCTCTGTCCAGAGTCAGGGTCAGGTTGCCAGAACCAGCAAACTGAAGGGAGACCTG
GGGTATCTGAAGGGTGAGTGGGAGCGTTTCGGACAGCTGGAACTTGGGGTTGCTAGTAGACTTCTGCACA
GACACCTTTTGGTTCTTTAGGGAGAAGGTGATCCAGGACTGGGAAGAAGGAGCCTTCTCTGCCTTCCATC
TCAACTCTCCCTGCAGGCTTTCCTCTCCAAGGTTGAGTGGGAAGGAGAACTCCGCTGACTCCCCCTCACT
CTTATAGGCCGTGATGGA
