>Addgene plasmid #47725 | P12-bio | addgene partial sequence | sequence record 72082 | rCd4-R 5'-TCCCTGCAGGCTTTCCTCTCCAAGGTTGAG-3'
CCTCACTCTTATAGGCCGTGATGGAGGTCGACGGCGCGCCGCTGTTGCTGATGTAGTCCTGGTAGGTGTT
GTCCCGGCTAGCCAGCTTGGTGTTGCTGCTGCTGATGCTGGCCTCCACGGTGAACACCAGTTTCTTCTCG
TTGTCCTTGCTGCACACGCAGAAGAACTTCCAGTTGTCGCTGATCAGGCTGGGCAGGCGAGAGTAGAAGG
CGTTGTTGTAGTGGTCCATGATGATGTTGGTCAGCTTCAGCTTGTTTTCCAGGTTCTCGTTCTTGCCGGC
CAGGTTGAAGGCGCTCACGAAGCAATCGTGGGGCTCCACGGCGTAGTTGCTGGGGCACTTGAAGCCGATC
AGGTCGTTGGCGTGGGCCTTCACGGTGCAGACGATGTCCTGCTGGTTGTTGCTGGCCTTGTTGCTGATCT
CGTTGATGCTGTAGCCCTTGCTGAAGATGGTGCTCTCGGAGGTGGTGAAATCGCAGCCCTTCACTTTCTC
GTTCAGGCTGGGGATGATGATCTCCACGATGCCCCGGTTGATGATGTCCTTCTTGCTGCTGGGGTTGCCG
TTGGCGCCGTTGATGGTGATGGTTTTCTTGTTCTCGCAAAAGCAGTAGATGGGCTTCTCGGGCATCATGT
TGGGGGGGATCCGGAAGGACACCTCGTTGATCTTGTTGGGGGTCAGGCTCCGCCGCATGAACATGCTGCT
GCCGATGACGAACTCTTTGATCTTCTTCAGGTGCATCATGTTCCGGCTGGCGTACACTTCCTCGAAACAG
GTGGGGGGGTACAGGTTGTAGTTCAGCTTGTCGCTGCCGCACTTGATGGTCACTTTTTCCAGCACGTTGG
GGGCCAGGTTGCACAGCTTGGTCACGCTGGTCTGCTGGTTGGGGTGGAATTCCAGCTTGTACACGTCGTT
GAA
